>Addgene plasmid #22713 | pmMyt1 | depositor full sequence | sequence record 10389 | Author sequence
AGCGCCCAATACGCAAACCGCCTCTCCCCGCGCGTTGGCCGATTCATTAATGCAGCTGGCACGACAGGTT
TCCCGACTGGAAAGCGGGCAGTGAGCGCAACGCAATTAATGTGAGTTAGCTCACTCATTAGGCACCCCAG
GCTTTACACTTTATGCTTCCGGCTCGTATGTTGTGTGGAATTGTGAGCGGATAACAATTTCACACAGGAA
ACAGCTATGACCATGATTACGCCAAGCTATTTAGGTGACACTATAGAATACTCAAGCTATGCATCAAGCT
TGGTACCGAGCTCGGATCCACTAGTAACGGCCGCCAGTGTGCTGGAATTCGGCTTAACACACCACGAGGT
ACTGTGAGTCCAACGTGTTTCCTGAGGAAGGAGGGTCACAGTATTGGGGTATCAAGATCCTGGGCAGCTT
GGCCAGCGAGTCCATTGCCCAGAACTGACCATGGCCAGCACTCCCTCACAGCAACATGAATCATCCATGA
GAACCTCCACAAATGCAACACAAGAAACACCAGAGCACACACATCTGCACTACACTTAAATAATAATAAA
TACAGAATTCCATTTGCTGTTATTGGCCTGACAAAAGGAACCCAAAGGGAAAAAGAAAACCAAACACCTT
TCTCTCTGGTGGACCAATGGGGAGAAAAACCCAAATTATCAAAATTCTTCAGTTACAAAATACTTTTTTA
AAAAATTCCATTATTAAAAGAATAAATAACAAAATATATAAAAAATAACTCGGTTGCATCAAAATTATAA
CTAGAAGTTATATCAAGATTCTTTGTGGCCTATCTTATAGTCAAATAAATGTTTTTGTTTCAATTTAACT
TATTTAACTCTTATGGTGCCCTAGTGTGTCATCTAGTTGATATAGTATAAAATAAATAAATAAAAATAAT
AAATAGCAAACATTAACATAAGAGGGTAAGAATATAAATACTTATGACAAAATTAAATAATTTACAGAAT
AAACTAACTACTTTCAGTGTCTTCCAGGAAGTGCAATTTCTCTACTTTTAAATACTAATTTGGAATTGCA
GTCACAATTGACTTGGACTCTATTTACACAGTAAGAACATTGTGTTTTTAACACATTAAATTAAAATTTA
TCCTTTTCACATCTTAAATGAACCTATAAAGAAGTGAAATCTTGGTGGTCTCCCTGTAACAATTTACCAC
TGGTCTCCTGCCCCACTGCAGTCACCTTGGATACAAGGAGCAAACCTATGCAGGAAAAGATACAATGATG
GGTCCAGCACCTGGATGGAGGTACGGAAACCAGAGGTTTGGCCCAGTGGTCTTGGACTTAGAGCCCAAGC
CAGGGGTTAAAAACTGGAGCCAGGAGAAAGCAGATCTGCACAGCTTAGAGGCATCTGCTGCCCAAGTAAG
TGGCCGATTTTTCAGGGCCTCCAACTGAAAACAAAAAAAAACCTCCAGCTGACTTTCTATGATGCTCATC
AACTGTGTAGACTGCCATCTGGGAAGCCTGTTCCTAGATTCACCTCTGAAGCAGAGTATTGTGCACCTTT
AACACAAAGTTGAATTAAATGAAAACACAAAACATACTTGTCATGTGGGCTTCAGTGAGCATAGTCAGAA
ACCTAGGCATGCCCTCCTGCTGAGACTAACACCCAGCAGGGCCATGGCTGCCCTCCCAACCTTGACAAAC
AATGGAATACTGTGGCTGCAAACTCCAAAACTTCCCTGAGTGAGAACCTTGTCCATGAGCTTCCACCGGA
GACTTTGAGCTGCTCTTCAGACTTCTTTTAAAAAAAACAAAAAACAAAGAACAAAAACAAAAATAAGTCA
CTTTGCAATACTTCAGTGTCCCCAGGCACTCACACAGAGAGGTCTTCATGCCTGGGCCTAATGAGGACAT
CATAGGAGACACTGATTCCCAGGCTCCCCTTTGGGTAAGCTGCACAAGGCTGCACCCAGGCTTCCAATTA
GAAGTAGCTAGAAGTCAGGGTCCTTGCTGTGAGGAGCAGAGCAGACTCCTGTGTGCAGTGCAGCCTAGAC
CTGAATGCCCCTCACAGCTTGCTTGATCGTTTCCAGAAGGCCTTTGTTCTCCGGATTCTGGTAGCAGTCC
TGATTGGAGTACATGTCAGTGAGGGTGTTCACATAGGCGTCGAAATTCTGTTCACATATTGGTTCCATGT
GTGGAAGGCGAATATTGGCAAGACTTTGGATGAGGGCTTGGCTAAGCCCGGACAATTCCAGAAACAGGGC
CTCATTCTGCTCCTCAATGAGCTTGTTCTCCTCCTCGATGTTCTTCAGGTTCCTCTCCATGGACGAGATC
TGAGACTGCAGCTGCACCATGGCAGCCTCCATTCCGGAATTGGACTCATTTAAGTCTCGTATCTCCTGAT
TTAGCTGCTTGATCTCCTCATCATTCTCCAGCACATCACTTGTCTTGAACTTTGGGCTGAGAATCTCATC
CCCTGAGAGTTTTCCTTTCTTTCCAGCAAAGGTTGCTCTGGGACAGCCAGACAAACTTCGGTGGGTGAGG
AAACTGCCGTTGGCATGGCCAGAGCCGTCGCAACCTGGGGTGGGGCAAGTAGGGCCCTCATTCTTCAGCG
ACTTCCACGAGAAAGATGAACCATTGAGAGCTCCCTCTTTCTGCCTCCGAGCAGCCAGTGGGCAGCCAGA
AGCACTCCTGTGAGAGGCATATTTGCCGCTGATGTGGCCGAGCCCCACACAGCCTGGAACTGGGCACTTC
ATCAACTCGGGGTCCTCCTTGTCATCCTTGGTAGGCGCCACCCTGAGTCCACTCTTCTTGGCACGTGGGC
AGCCTGACAAACTCCGGTGTGAAGCATAGTTCCCTGTTATGTGGCCAGAGCCATCACAGCCAGGTGTGGG
GCACTTGAGGTCAGCAGAGTGGGCAGCCATGAGGTTTCTGAGGCTCTTGTCAGCAAGAGGGCAACCAGAG
AGGCTGCGATGGGAGGCATAGTTCCCGGTGATATGGCCACTGCCGTCACAGCCGGGGGTGGGACAGGTGA
GAAGCTCCTTCTTTATGTCCTTGGAAAGAAACTTCAGCTTAAAGTTGGTTAGGGTGACTTCCCCTGGATA
CTTCCGCTCCTCAAAGTTCTCTTCTGACACCTCCTGATCATCTGCTTCAGAAGAAGCAAAAGAGTGTGCT
GCTGGCTCTGACTCCTCAGGCTCTTCCTCTCGAAGCCGACTAGGTTTGGTGTAGTCTAGAGGACGGTCCC
ACTCATCCTGGCGAGAGGCCTGGCTGGACTGGGGTGAGGTCATAGAGCTGCTGGGGGCACTGGTACTGCT
CTGACGCTGAGAGACACCAGGAGACTTGACACCAGGGCTGCTACTGCAGCTGCTACTGCTGGGGAAAGTG
TTTTCCCGCTTGCGATGTTTATGCATGCTCAAGTCCAGAGTTCCATTCTCATCTACCTCAATGTCCACAG
CCTTGCTGGGGAGGTCCTGTGGCTTTGTGCTGAGGTTCTCTGGCATCTCCCAACATCGAGTGGAGAGGTT
CAGGATGGCTGTGGCAGCCATGTGTGCAGCCTCAGCATCATGAGAGTAATCGAAGCATTGGAAGGCTTTG
GGTGAGGTTTCGCTGGTCTGAATCTTTGGGGCAAGCATACGTTTGCCAAAAACCTGAGCATCAAAACTTG
CGTAGTCAAAGGTGACTTTGGAGAACTTCTCCAGCTCCTTGGCCAAGTTGGCCCTGGGCGTGGCGGGAGC
CACATTGGGTCTGTAGCTCCCATAAGGTGGAACCTCAAGCTGCTTCACAAAACACATGGGCCTGAGGATC
CGATCTGAATTGGAGTTATTTTTGGGAGGATCTCCTGTCTGCAATTGCTGCTTCTCATGAGATTTGGCTA
ATTTTTCAGCAGCAGCAATGGGACATCCAGATAAACTTCTGTGAGTATTGCGGTAGCTGTTCACATGGCC
TTGGCCCGTGCAGCCAGGAGTAGGGCACTTCAGTACATTTTCATGCATGGCCAAGATCTCTGGAGGGATT
CTATCCTTGTGGGGACAGCCAGACAGGCTGCGGTGATGAGGGTACAATCCAGTAACATGGCCAGTGCCAT
CACAGCCAGGTGCCGGACACTTGATTTCACGCTTCTCCACCCTGGAAGGATCTTTGCTGTAGCAGCTCTT
CCTCACCACGTCCAGGGGCTTTGCCATTTTCCCTGGCTCTCCTGGGCCCAGATGGCCCTGCTCAGCAGGT
GGACAGCCAGACTCACAGACCGCTCGCACCTGCTCAGCCTTCAGGGCAATGGCCTGTTCCAGAAGGCCTA
AATTCCCACGGGTCATCATGTCATACATTTCTGATTCATCTGTGACTGCTGACTTCTGGGAGCGTGAATC
CTCATCCTTGTCATCATCAGAGCGAACCTCCACGATGACTGAGTACTCAGGTTTAGGACTAGATAGCTCT
GGGCCTCGGAACTCAGGAGACGCCTTCTGGACAGAGGTATGGGAGGTGTCTTCCCCAAAGATAACATTTG
GAGCTGCTTCCTCCTCCTCCTCCTCTTCCTCTTCATCTTCCTCCTCCTCTTCTTCCTCCTCCTCCTCCTC
TTCTTCTTCTCCTTCCTCTCCCTCCTCCTCCTCCTCCTCATCCTCTTCTTCTTCATCTTCTTCCTCCTCC
TCTCCCTCCTCCTCATGACCTAGGACTCCTTTCTGCTTACTTGACTCTTCACTAACCATATCCTTCAGAG
ACTGGCGGCATGGCTCCTGGGAACGTTCACTTGTGACTTCAATGACCTCCTCCACATCTTCTGGCTGTAT
AAAGAGGTCCTTTTCACCCTCGTCACTGTTGACCCCCATTGCAGCCTCATCCTGAAGCTGATGAACAACA
GTGGGGCTCAACTTAGCTACTGAGACGGAATCCTCCTTCACAAGGGCCTCTTCAGCAATTTGGCCCAGAT
TTAGGAGGGAAGTTGCAATGATCCCCTGGTAGCTACTGTAGCTGCTCTTGGAAAGCCAGAAGGGCTGCTT
GTGGGGTTGGAGTAAAAATGGGGCTTGATGAGGCTTTTTCCTGCATAAAACAAGAAACAACGGGGCCTTG
AAGAGAGCATGGGGGAATGTTTCCAGGTCTCTGCTCCCAACAGTAGCCAACTCTCCACCTATCCCCACCT
GCCCACTCTCAGCACTGTAGCTTAGAAAATATGGAAATGAACTGTAAGCCATCCTGTCAGCCTTCTGCCT
GGATTCAAAAACCAAGAAGGAATCAATTTTAGCTAGATTACTTTGATATTTTTCAGTTCTTATTCCTATT
CCATCCATCACTTATTTTCTCAAAGCAGATAGATCTGCATTTTATACAGTGGAACGTAAAGAAAAAAATC
AAATGAAAAGTCATTTTATAATTGAAAATCACTTATATTTTGACAGAACACGAATTTAAAACTTCTAAAC
ATAGTAACAGATCTTACTACATGCTCATCCTGTAGAACTCATGAATCAGTGTTCTTAGCAACAGTAGGAG
CTAGCCCTACGATATAATATCCCAAGAGGCAGGTAAGTCATAGATTTTTTTCTACATGGAACACAAACTT
GCTTTATTCCATGGACCATGCATTCCCTTTAGTCCCAAGAAGGAAATCAGTGAGGGCTCAACATAGATTG
CTTCAAAAATATGGTAAAACTCTACCTCAACCATTTAAAGTCAGCTGATCCCAGAAAGTTGGGAAGTCAG
CAGACTCTCAGATGCCTTCTTTCCTCTCTTGGCTTCTATGAGCAGCCCACCTTCAGAGTCCTGATTCACC
CTGAAGTGAGGTATTTCATCAGTACCTGCTCTTGGTGTCTGAGAACAAGCCGAATTCTGCAGATATCCAT
CACACTGGCGGCCGCTCGAGCATGCATCTAGAGGGCCCAATTCGCCCTATAGTGAGTCGTATTACAATTC
ACTGGCCGTCGTTTTACAACGTCGTGACTGGGAAAACCCTGGCGTTACCCAACTTAATCGCCTTGCAGCA
CATCCCCCTTTCGCCAGCTGGCGTAATAGCGAAGAGGCCCGCACCGATCGCCCTTCCCAACAGTTGCGCA
GCCTGAATGGCGAATGGG
[124 nt withheld, positions 6039-6162]
C
[56 nt withheld, positions 6164-6219]
AGCTTTACGGCACCTCGACCG
[64 nt withheld, positions 6241-6304]
CCTTTGACGTTGGAGTCCACGTTCTTT
[37 nt withheld, positions 6332-6368]
ACCCTATCGCGGTCTATTCTTTTGATTTATAAGGGATTTTGCCGATTTCGGCCTATTGGTTAAAAAATGA
GCTGATTTAACAAATTCAGGGCGCAAGGGCTGCTAAAGGAACCGGAACACGTAGAAAGCCAGTCCGCAGA
AACGGTGCTGACCCCGGATGAATGTCAGCTACTGGGCTATCTGGACAAGGGAAAACGCAAGCGCAAAGAG
AAAGCAGGTAGCTTGCAGTGGGCTTACATGGCGATAGCTAGACTGGGCGGTTTTATGGACAGCAAGCGAA
CCGGAATTGCCAGCTGGGGCGCCCTCTGGTAAGGTTGGGAAGCCCTGCAAAGTAAACTGGATGGCTTTCT
TGCCGCCAAGGATCTGATGGCGCAGGGGATCAAGATCTGATCAAGAGACAGGATGAGGATCGTTTCGCAT
GATTGAACAAGATGGATTGCACGCAGGTTCTCCGGCCGCTTGGGTGGAGAGGCTATTCGGCTATGACTGG
GCACAACAGACAATCGGCTGCTCTGATGCCGCCGTGTTCCGGCTGTCAGCGCAGGGGCGCCCGGTTCTTT
TTGTCAAGACCGACCTGTCCGGTGCCCTGAATGAACTGCAGGACGAGGCAGCGCGGCTATCGTGGCTGGC
CACGACGGGCGTTCCTTGCGCAGCTGTGCTCGACGTTGTCACTGAAGCGGGAAGGGACTGGCTGCTATTG
GGCGAAGTGCCGGGGCAGGATCTCCTGTCATCTCGCCTTGCTCCTGCCGAGAAAGTATCCATCATGGCTG
ATGCAATGCGGCGGCTGCATACGCTTGATCCGGCTACCTGCCCATTCGACCACCAAGCGAAACATCGCAT
CGAGCGAGCACGTACTCGGATGGAAGCCGGTCTTGTCGATCAGGATGATCTGGACGAAGAGCATCAGGGG
CTCGCGCCAGCCGAACTGTTCGCCAGGCTCAAGGCGCGCATGCCCGACGGCGAGGATCTCGTCGTGATCC
ATGGCGATGCCTGCTTGCCGAATATCATGGTGGAAAATGGCCGCTTTTCTGGATTCAACGACTGTGGCCG
GCTGGGTGTGGCGGACCGCTATCAGGACATAGCGTTGGATACCCGTGATATTGCTGAAGAGCTTGGCGGC
GAATGGGCTGACCGCTTCCTCGTGCTTTACGGTATCGCCGCTCCCGATTCGCAGCGCATCGCCTTCTATC
GCCTTCTTGACGAGTTCTTCTGAATTGAAAAAGGAAGAGTATGAGTATTCAACATTTCCGTGTCGCCCTT
ATTCCCTTTTTTGCGGCATTTTGCCTTCCTGTTTTTGCTCACCCAGAAACGCTGGTGAAAGTAAAAGATG
CTGAAGATCAGTTGGGTGCACGAGTGGGTTACATCGAACTGGATCTCAACAGCGGTAAGATCCTTGAGAG
TTTTCGCCCCGAAGAACGTTTTCCAATGATGAGCACTTTTAAAGTTCTGCTATGTGATACACTATTATCC
CGTATTGACGCCGGGCAAGAGCAACTCGGTCGCCGCATACACTATTCTCAGAATGACTTGGTTGAGTACT
CACCAGTCACAGAAAAGCATCTTACGGATGGCATGACAGTAAGAGAATTATGCAGTGCTGCCATAACCAT
GAGTGATAACACTGCGGCCAACTTACTTCTGACAACGATCGGAGGACCGAAGGAGCTAACCGCTTTTTTG
CACAACATGGGGGATCATGTAACTCGCCTTGATCGTTGGGAACCGGAGCTGAATGAAGCCATACCAAACG
ACGAGAGTGACACCACGATGCCTGTAGCAATGCCAACAACGTTGCGCAAACTATTAACTGGCGAACTACT
TACTCTAGCTTCCCGGCAACAATTAATAGACTGAATGGAGGCGGATAAAGTTGCAGGACCACTTCTGCGC
TCGGCCCTTCCGGCTGGCTGGTTTATTGCTGATAAATCTGGAGCCGGTGAGCGTGGGTCTCGCGGTATCA
TTGCAGCACTGGGGCCAGATGGTAAGCGCTCCCGTATCGTAGTTATCTACACGACGGGGAGTCAGGCAAC
TATGGATGAACGAAATAGACAGATCGCTGAGATAGGTGCCTCACTGATTAAGCATTGGTAACTGTCAGAC
CAAGTTTACTCATATATACTTTAGATTGATTTAAAACTTCATTTTTAATTTAAAAGGATCTAGGTGAAGA
TCCTTTTTGATAATCTCATGACCAAAATCCCTTAACGTGAGTTTTCGTTCCACTGAGCGTCAGACCCCGT
AGAAAAGATCAAAGGATCTTCTTGAGATCCTTTTTTTCTGCGCGTAATCTGCTGCTTGCAAACAAAAAAA
CCACCGCTACCAGCGGTGGTTTGTTTGCCGGATCAAGAGCTACCAACTCTTTTTCCGAAGGTAACTGGCT
TCAGCAGAGCGCAGATACCAAATACTGTCCTTCTAGTGTAGCCGTAGTTAGGCCACCACTTCAAGAACTC
TGTAGCACCGCCTACATACCTCGCTCTGCTAATCCTGTTACCAGTGGCTGCTGCCAGTGGCGATAAGTCG
TGTCTTACCGGGTTGGACTCAAGACGATAGTTACCGGATAAGGCGCAGCGGTCGGGCTGAACGGGGGGTT
CGTGCACACAGCCCAGCTTGGAGCGAACGACCTACACCGAACTGAGATACCTACAGCGTGAGCTATGAGA
AAGCGCCACGCTTCCCGAAGGGAGAAAGGCGGACAGGTATCCGGTAAGCGGCAGGGTCGGAACAGGAGAG
CGCACGAGGGAGCTTCCAGGGGGAAACGCCTGGTATCTTTATAGTCCTGTCGGGTTTCGCCACCTCTGAC
TTGAGCGTCGATTTTTGTGATGCTCGTCAGGGGGGCGGAGCCTATGGAAAAACGCCAGCAACGCGGCCTT
TTTACGGTTCCTGGGCTTTTGCTGGCCTTTTGCTCACATGTTCTTTCCTGCGTTATCCCCTGATTCTGTG
GATAACCGTATTACCGCCTTTGAGTGAGCTGATACCGCTCGCCGCAGCCGAACGACCGAGCGCAGCGAGT
CAGTGAGCGAGGAAGCGGAAG
Features (pLannotate 1.2.2; 14 found; start..end, strand, type, name):
      2..94      +  CDS            lacI (fragment): lac repressor; lacI; The lac repressor binds to the lac operator to inhibit transcription in E. coli. This inhibition can be relieved by adding lactose or isopropyl-β-D-thiogalactopyranoside (IPTG).
    107..128     +  protein_bind   CAP binding site: CAP binding activates transcription in the presence of cAMP. E. coli catabolite activator protein
    143..173     +  promoter       lac promoter: promoter for the E. coli lac operon
    181..197     +  protein_bind   lac operator: The lac repressor binds to the lac operator to inhibit transcription in E. coli. This inhibition can be relieved by adding lactose or isopropyl-β-D-thiogalactopyranoside (IPTG). lac repressor encoded by lacI
    239..257     +  promoter       SP6 promoter: promoter for bacteriophage SP6 RNA polymerase
   2028..5006    -  CDS            Myt1 (fragment): MYT1_MOUSE - Also known as Kiaa0835, Nzf2. Experimental evidence at protein level: Swiss-Prot protein existence level 1. Binds to the promoter region of genes encoding proteolipid proteins of the central nervous system. May play a role in the development of neurons and oligodendroglia in the CNS. May regulate a critical transition point in oligodendrocyte lineage development by modulating oligodendrocyte progenitor proliferation relative to terminal differentiation and up-regulation of myelin gene transcription (By similarity). From Mus musculus (Mouse).
   5856..5874    -  promoter       T7 promoter: promoter for bacteriophage T7 RNA polymerase
   5877..6034    +  CDS            lacZα (fragment): LacZα fragment of β-galactosidase; lacZ fragment
   6039..6452    +  rep_origin     f1 ori (sequence partly withheld): f1 bacteriophage origin of replication; arrow indicates direction of (+) strand synthesis
   6456..6755    +  CDS            tnpA (fragment): TN5P_ECOLX - Also known as tnp. Experimental evidence at protein level: Swiss-Prot protein existence level 1. Mediates transposition of transposon Tn5 by a 'cut and paste' mechanism. First, the monomeric transposase binds the 19 bp inverted DNA repeats flanking the transposon. Then, dimerization of the DNA- bound transposase creates a synaptic DNA complex. After nicking of the first DNA strand, excision of the transposon proceeds through a series of intermediates. The transposase then mediates the insertion of the transposon at a new site by strand transfer. The activity of the wild- type tran
   6787..7581    +  CDS            NeoR/KanR: aminoglycoside phosphotransferase from Tn5; aph(3')-II (or nptII); confers resistance to neomycin, kanamycin, and G418 (Geneticin®)
   7582..7598    +  promoter       AmpR promoter (fragment): bla
   7599..8459    +  CDS            AmpR: β-lactamase; bla; confers resistance to ampicillin, carbenicillin, and related antibiotics
   8630..9218    +  rep_origin     ori: high-copy-number ColE1/pMB1/pBR322/pUC origin of replication
