[The description below was written by a language model from this plasmid's Addgene catalogue record and pLannotate feature annotations shown in this document.]
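Description:
pmMyt1 is a bacterial cloning plasmid that carries the mouse Myelin Transcription Factor 1 (Myt1, also known as Nzf2) cDNA in the Invitrogen pCRII backbone, a TA-type cloning vector. The catalogue lists a backbone of about 3.9 kb and an insert of about 5.5 kb, which fits the 9.4 kb depositor sequence. The plasmid replicates in E. coli from a high-copy ColE1/pUC-type origin and also has an f1 origin for single-stranded DNA production. Ampicillin is the recorded selection. The feature table additionally shows a Tn5-derived kanamycin/neomycin resistance gene next to the β-lactamase gene, as is usual for pCRII.

The insert interrupts the lacZα region downstream of the lac promoter and operator, and it is flanked by SP6 and T7 bacteriophage promoters, which also serve as sequencing primer sites. In the depositor sequence the annotated Myt1 coding fragment lies on the minus strand. This places it in the sense direction relative to the T7 promoter, so T7 transcription would be expected to give sense RNA and SP6 transcription antisense RNA. Only part of the insert is annotated as Myt1 coding sequence, and the rest presumably includes untranslated regions. No eukaryotic promoter is annotated, so this is a cDNA source and in vitro transcription template rather than a mammalian expression vector.

According to the depositor, the cDNA encodes the six-zinc-finger form of Myt1. Three base changes in the coding region were repaired by site-directed mutagenesis and confirmed by sequencing. One mismatch remains in the 5′ UTR, just upstream of the start codon. Likely uses include subcloning and riboprobe synthesis for studying this CCHC zinc-finger factor in oligodendrocyte and neuronal development.
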