Addgene plasmid #22713: pmMyt1
Depositing lab: Lynn Hudson. Depositing organization: National Institute of Neurological Disorders and Strokes (NINDS). Publication: Myelin transcription factor 1 (Myt1) of the oligodendrocyte lineage, along with a closely related CCHC zinc finger, is expressed in developing neurons in the mammalian central nervous system. Kim JG, Armstrong RC, v Agoston D, Robinsky A, Wiese C, Nagle J, Hudson LD. J Neurosci Res. 1997 Oct 15. 50(2):272-90. 10.1002/(SICI)1097-4547(19971015)50:2<272::AID-JNR16>3.0.CO;2-A PubMed 9373037.
Backbone
  Vector backbone: pCRII
  Backbone manufacturer: Invitrogen
  Backbone size w/o insert (bp): 3948
  Vector type: cloning vector TT/AA
Growth in bacteria
  Bacterial resistance: Ampicillin, 100 μg/mL
  Growth temperature: 37°C
  Growth strain: DH5alpha
  Growth instructions: Normal growth conditions
  Copy number: Unknown
Gene/Insert
  Gene/Insert name: Myelin Transcription Factor 1 (alt name: Myt1)
  Species: M. musculus (mouse)
  Insert size (bp): 5466
  Entrez Gene: Myt1 (a.k.a. Nzf2, Nzf2a, Nzf2b, Nztf2)
  Cloning method: Restriction Enzyme
  Sequencing primers: 5′ SP6; 3′ T7 promoter
Resource information
  A portion of this plasmid was derived from a plasmid made by: DNA cloned in Hudson laboratory
Terms and licenses: Academic/Nonprofit Terms; Industry Terms: Not Available to Industry
Depositor comments: The murine Myt1 cDNA (6 zinc fingers) had 3 base mutations within the coding region (bp 806, 837 and 4344). These sites were corrected using Stratagene QuickChang Site-Directed mutagenesis. The Myt1 was sequenced after the mutagenesis and found to be correct. There is still one mutation in the 5' UTR at bp 529 (START codon is bp 532)
How to cite: pmMyt1 was a gift from Lynn Hudson (Addgene plasmid # 22713 ; http://n2t.net/addgene:22713 ; RRID:Addgene_22713)
