>Addgene plasmid #22713 | pmMyt1 | addgene partial sequence | sequence record 28476 | 22713 with SP6
CTGCNAGCTGGTCCGAGCTCGGATCCACTAGTAACGGCCGCCAGTGTGCTGGAATTCGGCTTAACACACC
ACGAGGTACTGTGAGTCCAACGTGTTTCCTGAGGAAGGAGGGTCACAGTATTGGGGTATCAAGATCCTGG
GCAGCTTGGCCAGCGAGTCCATTGCCCAGAACTGACCATGGCCAGCACTCCCTCACAGCAACATGAATCA
TCCATGAGAACCTCCACAAATGCAACACAAGAAACACCAGAGCACACACATCTGCACTACACTTAAATAA
TAATAAATACAGAATTCCATTTGCTGTTATTGGCCTGACAAAAGGAACCCAAAGGGAAAAAGAAAACCAA
ACACCTTTCTCTCTGGTGGACCAATGGGGAGAAAAACCCAAATTATCAAAATTCTTCAGTTACAAAATAC
TTTTTTAAAAAATTCCATTATTAAAAGAATAAATAACAAAATATATAAAAAATAACTCGGTTGCATCAAA
ATTATAACTAGAAGTTATATCAAGATTCTTTGTGGCCTATCTTATAGTCAAATAAATGTTTTTGTTTCAA
TTTAACTTATTTAACTCTTATGGTGCCCTAGTGTGTCATCTAGTTGATATAGTATAAAATAAATNAATAA
AAATAATAAATAGCAAACATTAACATAAGAGGGTAAGAATATAAATACTTATGACAAATTAAATAATTTA
CAGAATAAACTACTACTTNCAGTGTCTTCCAGGANGTGCATTTCTCTACT
